Addgene plasmid #141904: TFORF2071
Purpose: Lentiviral vector for overexpressing transcription factor ORFs with unique 24-bp barcodes. Barcodes facilitate identification of transcription factors in pooled screens.
Depositing lab: Feng Zhang. Depositing organization: Broad Institute. Publication: A transcription factor atlas of directed differentiation. Joung J, Ma S, Tay T, Geiger-Schuller KR, Kirchgatterer PC, Verdine VK, Guo B, Arias-Garcia MA, Allen WE, Singh A, Kuksenko O, Abudayyeh OO, Gootenberg JS, Fu Z, Macrae RK, Buenrostro JD, Regev A, Zhang F. Cell. 2023 Jan 5;186(1):209-229.e26. doi: 10.1016/j.cell.2022.11.026. PubMed 36608654.
Backbone
  Vector backbone: pLX_TRC317
  Backbone manufacturer: Broad Institute Genetic Perturbation Platform
  Backbone size w/o insert (bp): 8264
  Vector type: Mammalian Expression, Lentiviral
  Selectable markers: Puromycin
Growth in bacteria
  Bacterial resistance: Ampicillin, 100 μg/mL
  Growth temperature: 37°C
  Growth strain: NEB Stable
  Copy number: High Copy
Gene/Insert
  Gene/Insert name: MYB
  Species: H. sapiens (human)
  Insert size (bp): 1913
  Entrez Gene: MYB (a.k.a. Cmyb, c-myb, c-myb_CDS, efg)
  Promoter: EF1a
  Cloning method: Unknown
  Sequencing primers: 5′ GGGTGGAGACTGAAGTTAGGCCAG; 3′ CACATAGCGTAAAAGGAGCAACATAG
Terms and licenses: Academic/Nonprofit Terms; Industry Terms: Not Available to Industry
Depositor comments: NM_001161659,ENST00000534044 . The transcription factor ORF portion of this plasmid was synthesized by Genewiz. Please test multiple small colonies in case of plasmid recombination. To make this collection available in a timely manner, a portion of this collection was not fully sequenced by Addgene. If an Addgene verified full plasmid sequence is not available, please contact us prior to placing an order to request the full sequence.
How to cite: TFORF2071 was a gift from Feng Zhang (Addgene plasmid # 141904 ; http://n2t.net/addgene:141904 ; RRID:Addgene_141904)
