[The description below was written by a language model from this plasmid's Addgene catalogue record and pLannotate feature annotations shown in this document.]
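Description:
TFORF2071 is a third-generation-style, self-inactivating lentiviral expression plasmid built on the pLX_TRC317 backbone for overexpressing the human transcription factor MYB in mammalian cells. It belongs to a barcoded transcription factor ORF collection in which each clone carries a unique 24-bp barcode. This allows the overexpressed factor to be identified by sequencing in pooled screens, such as those probing directed differentiation. In bacteria the plasmid is maintained through a high-copy ColE1/pUC-type origin and selected with ampicillin via the β-lactamase gene. An f1 origin and remnants of a lac/lacZα cloning region flanked by T3 and T7 promoters are also present in the backbone. The depositor notes that recombination can occur during propagation, as is common for LTR-containing plasmids.

The viral genome is transcribed from an RSV promoter fused to a truncated HIV-1 5' LTR. It is followed by the Ψ packaging signal with a partial gag sequence and the Rev response element for Rev-dependent nuclear export. Downstream, an SV40 early promoter/origin drives the puromycin N-acetyltransferase gene for selecting transduced cells, and a cPPT/CTS element aids nuclear import of the viral DNA. The EF-1α promoter then drives constitutive expression of the synthesized MYB ORF, which the record ties to a specific RefSeq/Ensembl isoform. After the ORF come a short annotated U6 promoter fragment and a WPRE, which enhances transcript stability and expression. The barcode itself is not annotated in the feature table, so its exact position is not stated. The cassette ends in a ΔU3 3' LTR that inactivates LTR promoter activity after integration, followed by an SV40 polyadenylation signal.
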