Features (pLannotate 1.2.2; 31 found; start..end, strand, type, name):
      5..231     +  promoter       RSV promoter: Rous sarcoma virus enhancer/promoter
    232..412     +  LTR            5' LTR (truncated): truncated 5' long terminal repeat (LTR) from HIV-1
    459..584     +  misc_feature   HIV-1 Ψ: packaging signal of human immunodeficiency virus type 1
    568..931     +  CDS            HIV-1 gag (fragment): gag protein from human immunodeficiency virus 1; gag
   1077..1310    +  misc_feature   RRE: The Rev response element (RRE) of HIV-1 allows for Rev-dependent mRNA export from the nucleus to the cytoplasm.
   1687..1713    +  CDS            Rev (fragment): human immunodeficiency virus 1 (HIV-1) Rev protein; rev; enhances nuclear export of unspliced and incompletely spliced viral mRNAs
   1720..1743    +  promoter       SV40 promoter (fragment): SV40 early promoter
   1744..1815    +  promoter       SV40 promoter (fragment): SV40 enhancer and early promoter
   1839..1974    +  rep_origin     SV40 ori: SV40 origin of replication
   2020..2616    +  CDS            PuroR (fragment): puromycin N-acetyltransferase; pac from Streptomyces; confers resistance to puromycin
   2665..2782    +  misc_feature   cPPT/CTS: central polypurine tract and central termination sequence of HIV-1
   2847..2913    +  CDS            small t antigen (fragment): SV40 (simian virus 40) small t antigen
   2920..4098    +  promoter       EF-1α promoter: strong constitutive promoter for human elongation factor EF-1α
   4115..5923    +  CDS            MYB (fragment): MYB_HUMAN - Experimental evidence at protein level: Swiss-Prot protein existence level 1. Transcriptional activator; DNA-binding protein that specifically recognize the sequence 5'-YAAC[GT]G-3'. Plays an important role in the control of proliferation and differentiation of hematopoietic progenitor cells. From Homo sapiens (Human).
   5939..5992    +  promoter       U6 promoter (fragment): RNA polymerase III promoter for human U6 snRNA
   6034..6622    +  misc_feature   WPRE: woodchuck hepatitis virus posttranscriptional regulatory element
   6673..6692    +  misc_feature   cPPT/CTS (fragment): central polypurine tract and central termination sequence of HIV-1
   6694..6927    +  LTR            3' LTR (ΔU3): self-inactivating 3' long terminal repeat (LTR) from HIV-1
   7005..7126    +  polyA_signal   SV40 poly(A) signal: SV40 polyadenylation signal
   7166..7301    +  rep_origin     SV40 ori: SV40 origin of replication
   7322..7340    -  promoter       T7 promoter: promoter for bacteriophage T7 RNA polymerase
   7348..7503    +  CDS            lacZα (fragment): LacZα fragment of β-galactosidase; lacZ fragment
   7508..7936    +  rep_origin     f1 ori (sequence partly withheld): f1 bacteriophage origin of replication; arrow indicates direction of (+) strand synthesis
   7989..8093    +  promoter       AmpR promoter: bla
   8094..8954    +  CDS            AmpR: β-lactamase; bla; confers resistance to ampicillin, carbenicillin, and related antibiotics
   9125..9713    +  rep_origin     ori: high-copy-number ColE1/pMB1/pBR322/pUC origin of replication
   9896..9988    +  CDS            lacI (fragment): lac repressor; lacI; The lac repressor binds to the lac operator to inhibit transcription in E. coli. This inhibition can be relieved by adding lactose or isopropyl-β-D-thiogalactopyranoside (IPTG).
  10001..10022   +  protein_bind   CAP binding site: CAP binding activates transcription in the presence of cAMP. E. coli catabolite activator protein
  10037..10067   +  promoter       lac promoter: promoter for the E. coli lac operon
  10075..10091   +  protein_bind   lac operator: The lac repressor binds to the lac operator to inhibit transcription in E. coli. This inhibition can be relieved by adding lactose or isopropyl-β-D-thiogalactopyranoside (IPTG). lac repressor encoded by lacI
  10136..10154   +  promoter       T3 promoter: promoter for bacteriophage T3 RNA polymerase
>Addgene plasmid #141904 | TFORF2071 | addgene full sequence | sequence record 415070 | Addgene NGS Result
TTAATGTAGTCTTATGCAATACTCTTGTAGTCTTGCAACATGGTAACGATGAGTTAGCAACATGCCTTAC
AAGGAGAGAAAAAGCACCGTGCATGCCGATTGGTGGAAGTAAGGTGGTACGATCGTGCCTTATTAGGAAG
GCAACAGACGGGTCTGACATGGATTGGACGAACCACTGAATTGCCGCATTGCAGAGATATTGTATTTAAG
TGCCTAGCTCGATACATAAACGGGTCTCTCTGGTTAGACCAGATCTGAGCCTGGGAGCTCTCTGGCTAAC
TAGGGAACCCACTGCTTAAGCCTCAATAAAGCTTGCCTTGAGTGCTTCAAGTAGTGTGTGCCCGTCTGTT
GTGTGACTCTGGTAACTAGAGATCCCTCAGACCCTTTTAGTCAGTGTGGAAAATCTCTAGCAGTGGCGCC
CGAACAGGGACTTGAAAGCGAAAGGGAAACCAGAGGAGCTCTCTCGACGCAGGACTCGGCTTGCTGAAGC
GCGCACGGCAAGAGGCGAGGGGCGGCGACTGGTGAGTACGCCAAAAATTTTGACTAGCGGAGGCTAGAAG
GAGAGAGATGGGTGCGAGAGCGTCAGTATTAAGCGGGGGAGAATTAGATCGCGATGGGAAAAAATTCGGT
TAAGGCCAGGGGGAAAGAAAAAATATAAATTAAAACATATAGTATGGGCAAGCAGGGAGCTAGAACGATT
CGCAGTTAATCCTGGCCTGTTAGAAACATCAGAAGGCTGTAGACAAATACTGGGACAGCTACAACCATCC
CTTCAGACAGGATCAGAAGAACTTAGATCATTATATAATACAGTAGCAACCCTCTATTGTGTGCATCAAA
GGATAGAGATAAAAGACACCAAGGAAGCTTTAGACAAGATAGAGGAAGAGCAAAACAAAAGTAAGACCAC
CGCACAGCAAGCGGCCGCTGATCTTCAGACCTGGAGGAGGAGATATGAGGGACAATTGGAGAAGTGAATT
ATATAAATATAAAGTAGTAAAAATTGAACCATTAGGAGTAGCACCCACCAAGGCAAAGAGAAGAGTGGTG
CAGAGAGAAAAAAGAGCAGTGGGAATAGGAGCTTTGTTCCTTGGGTTCTTGGGAGCAGCAGGAAGCACTA
TGGGCGCAGCGTCAATGACGCTGACGGTACAGGCCAGACAATTATTGTCTGGTATAGTGCAGCAGCAGAA
CAATTTGCTGAGGGCTATTGAGGCGCAACAGCATCTGTTGCAACTCACAGTCTGGGGCATCAAGCAGCTC
CAGGCAAGAATCCTGGCTGTGGAAAGATACCTAAAGGATCAACAGCTCCTGGGGATTTGGGGTTGCTCTG
GAAAACTCATTTGCACCACTGCTGTGCCTTGGAATGCTAGTTGGAGTAATAAATCTCTGGAACAGATTTG
GAATCACACGACCTGGATGGAGTGGGACAGAGAAATTAACAATTACACAAGCTTAATACACTCCTTAATT
GAAGAATCGCAAAACCAGCAAGAAAAGAATGAACAAGAATTATTGGAATTAGATAAATGGGCAAGTTTGT
GGAATTGGTTTAACATAACAAATTGGCTGTGGTATATAAAATTATTCATAATGATAGTAGGAGGCTTGGT
AGGTTTAAGAATAGTTTTTGCTGTACTTTCTATAGTGAATAGAGTTAGGCAGGGATATTCACCATTATCG
TTTCAGACCCACCTCCCAACCCCGAGGGGACCCATGCATTGCATCTCAATTAGTCAGCAACCAGGTGTGG
AAAGTCCCCAGGCTCCCCAGCAGGCAGAAGTATGCAAAGCATGCGTCTCAATTAGTCAGCAACCATAGTC
CCGCCCCTAACTCCGCCCATCCCGCCCCTAACTCCGCCCAGTTCCGCCCATTCTCCGCCCCATGGCTGAC
TAATTTTTTTTATTTATGCAGAGGCCGAGGCCGCCTCGGCCTCTGAGCTATTCCAGAAGTAGTGAGGAGG
CTTTTTTGGAGGCCTAGGCTTTTGCAAAAAGCTTTCTAGAGGTACCACCGGAGCTTACCATGACCGAGTA
CAAGCCCACGGTGCGCCTCGCCACCCGCGACGACGTCCCCAGGGCCGTACGCACCCTCGCCGCCGCGTTC
GCCGACTACCCCGCCACGCGCCACACCGTCGATCCGGACCGCCACATCGAGCGGGTCACCGAGCTGCAAG
AACTCTTCCTCACGCGCGTCGGGCTCGACATCGGCAAGGTGTGGGTCGCGGACGACGGCGCCGCCGTGGC
GGTCTGGACCACGCCGGAGAGCGTCGAAGCGGGGGCGGTGTTCGCCGAGATCGGCCCGCGCATGGCCGAG
TTGAGCGGTTCCCGGCTGGCCGCGCAGCAACAGATGGAAGGCCTCCTGGCGCCGCACCGGCCCAAGGAGC
CCGCGTGGTTCCTGGCCACCGTCGGCGTCTCGCCCGACCACCAGGGCAAGGGTCTGGGCAGCGCCGTCGT
GCTCCCCGGAGTGGAGGCGGCCGAGCGCGCCGGGGTGCCCGCCTTCCTGGAGACCTCCGCGCCCCGCAAC
CTCCCCTTCTACGAGCGGCTCGGCTTCACCGTCACCGCCGACGTCGAGGTGCCCGAAGGACCGCGCACCT
GGTGCATGACCCGCAAGCCCGGTGCCAGTTAACGAATTCTAGATCTTGAGACAAATGGCAGTATTCATCC
ACAATTTTAAAAGAAAAGGGGGGATTGGGGGGTACAGTGCAGGGGAAAGAATAGTAGACATAATAGCAAC
AGACATACAAACTAAAGAATTACAAAAACAAATTACAAAAATTCAAAATTTTCGGGTTTATTACAGGGAC
AGCAGAGATCCACTTTGGCGCCGGCTCGAGGCCTGCAGGTGCAAAGATGGATAAAGTTTTAAACAGAGAG
GAATCTTTGCAGCTAATGGACCTTCTAGGTCTTGAAAGGAGTGGGAATTGGCTCCGGTGCCCGTCAGTGG
GCAGAGCGCACATCGCCCACAGTCCCCGAGAAGTTGGGGGGAGGGGTCGGCAATTGAACCGGTGCCTAGA
GAAGGTGGCGCGGGGTAAACTGGGAAAGTGATGTCGTGTACTGGCTCCGCCTTTTTCCCGAGGGTGGGGG
AGAACCGTATATAAGTGCAGTAGTCGCCGTGAACGTTCTTTTTCGCAACGGGTTTGCCGCCAGAACACAG
GTAAGTGCCGTGTGTGGTTCCCGCGGGCCTGGCCTCTTTACGGGTTATGGCCCTTGCGTGCCTTGAATTA
CTTCCACCTGGCTGCAGTACGTGATTCTTGATCCCGAGCTTCGGGTTGGAAGTGGGTGGGAGAGTTCGAG
GCCTTGCGCTTAAGGAGCCCCTTCGCCTCGTGCTTGAGTTGAGGCCTGGCCTGGGCGCTGGGGCCGCCGC
GTGCGAATCTGGTGGCACCTTCGCGCCTGTCTCGCTGCTTTCGATAAGTCTCTAGCCATTTAAAATTTTT
GATGACCTGCTGCGACGCTTTTTTTCTGGCAAGATAGTCTTGTAAATGCGGGCCAAGATCTGCACACTGG
TATTTCGGTTTTTGGGGCCGCGGGCGGCGACGGGGCCCGTGCGTCCCAGCGCACATGTTCGGCGAGGCGG
GGCCTGCGAGCGCGGCCACCGAGAATCGGACGGGGGTAGTCTCAAGCTGGCCGGCCTGCTCTGGTGCCTG
GCCTCGCGCCGCCGTGTATCGCCCCGCCCTGGGCGGCAAGGCTGGCCCGGTCGGCACCAGTTGCGTGAGC
GGAAAGATGGCCGCTTCCCGGCCCTGCTGCAGGGAGCTCAAAATGGAGGACGCGGCGCTCGGGAGAGCGG
GCGGGTGAGTCACCCACACAAAGGAAAAGGGCCTTTCCGTCCTCAGCCGTCGCTTCATGTGACTCCACGG
AGTACCGGGCGCCGTCCAGGCACCTCGATTAGTTCTCGAGCTTTTGGAGTACGTCGTCTTTAGGTTGGGG
GGAGGGGTTTTATGCGATGGAGTTTCCCCACACTGAGTGGGTGGAGACTGAAGTTAGGCCAGCTTGGCAC
TTGATGTAATTCTCCTTGGAATTTGCCCTTTTTGAGTTTGGATCTTGGTTCATTCTCAAGCCTCAGACAG
TGGTTCAAAGTTTTTTTCTTCCATTTCAGGTGTCGTGAGGCTAGCACCGCCACCATGGCCCGAAGACCCC
GGCACAGCATATATAGCAGTGACGAGGATGATGAGGACTTTGAGATGTGTGACCATGACTATGATGGGCT
GCTTCCCAAGTCTGGAAAGCGTCACTTGGGGAAAACAAGGTGGACCCGGGAAGAGGATGAAAAACTGAAG
AAGCTGGTGGAACAGAATGGAACAGATGACTGGAAAGTTATTGCCAATTATCTCCCGAATCGAACAGATG
TGCAGTGCCAGCACCGATGGCAGAAAGTACTAAACCCTGAGCTCATCAAGGGTCCTTGGACCAAAGAAGA
AGATCAGAGAGTGATAGAGCTTGTACAGAAATACGGTCCGAAACGTTGGTCTGTTATTGCCAAGCACTTA
AAGGGGAGAATTGGAAAACAATGTAGGGAGAGGTGGCATAACCACTTGAATCCAGAAGTTAAGAAAACCT
CCTGGACAGAAGAGGAAGACAGAATTATTTACCAGGCACACAAGAGACTGGGGAACAGATGGGCAGAAAT
CGCAAAGCTACTGCCTGGACGAACTGATAATGCTATCAAGAACCACTGGAATTCTACAATGCGTCGGAAG
GTCGAACAGGAAGGTTATCTGCAGGAGTCTTCAAAAGCCAGCCAGCCAGCAGTGGCCACAAGCTTCCAGA
AGAACAGTCATTTGATGGGTTTTGCTCAGGCTCCGCCTACAGCTCAACTCCCTGCCACTGGCCAGCCCAC
TGTTAACAACGACTATTCCTATTACCACATTTCTGAAGCACAAAATGTCTCCAGTCATGTTCCATACCCT
GTAGCGTTACATGTAAATATAGTCAATGTCCCTCAGCCAGCTGCCGCAGCCATTCAGAGACACTATAATG
ATGAAGACCCTGAGAAGGAAAAGCGAATAAAGGAATTAGAATTGCTCCTAATGTCAACCGAGAATGAGCT
AAAAGGACAGCAGGTGCTACCAACACAGAACCACACATGCAGCTACCCCGGGTGGCACAGCACCACCATT
GCCGACCACACCAGACCTCATGGAGACAGTGCACCTGTTTCCTGTTTGGGAGAACACCACTCCACTCCAT
CTCTGCCAGCGGATCCTGGCTCCCTACCTGAAGAAAGCGCCTCGCCAGCAAGGTGCATGATCGTCCACCA
GGGCACCATTCTGGATAATGTTAAGAACCTCTTAGAATTTGCAGAAACACTCCAATTTATAGATTCTTTC
TTAAACACTTCCAGTAACCATGAAAACTCAGACTTGGAAATGCCTTCTTTAACTTCCACCCCCCTCATTG
GTCACAAATTGACTGTTACAACACCATTTCATAGAGACCAGACTGTGAAAACTCAAAAGGAAAATACTGT
TTTTAGAACCCCAGCTATCAAAAGGTCAATCTTAGAAAGCTCTCCAAGAACTCCTACACCATTCAAACAT
GCACTTGCAGCTCAAGAAATTAAATACGGTCCCCTGAAGATGCTACCTCAGACACCCTCTCATCTAGTAG
AAGATCTGCAGGATGTGATCAAACAGGAATCTGATGAATCTGGAATTGTTGCTGAGTTTCAAGAAAATGG
ACCACCCTTACTGAAGAAAATCAAACAAGAGAATATTCTTACAAGCTCCGTTTTAATGGCACCAGCATCA
GAAGATGAAGACAATGTTCTCAAAGCATTTACAGTACCTAAAAACAGGTCCCTGGCGAGCCCCTTGCAGC
CTTGTAGCAGTACCTGGGAACCTGCATCCTGTGGAAAGATGGAGGAGCAGATGACATCTTCCAGTCAAGC
TCGTAAATACGTGAATGCATTCTCAGCCCGGACGCTGGTCATGTAGTAATGAACTAGTCCGTAACTTGAA
AGTATTTCGATTTCTTGGCTTTATATATCTTGTGGAAAGGACGAATTGATTCGGGTCCTCTGTAATAAAC
GCGTTAAGTCGACAATCAACCTCTGGATTACAAAATTTGTGAAAGATTGACTGGTATTCTTAACTATGTT
GCTCCTTTTACGCTATGTGGATACGCTGCTTTAATGCCTTTGTATCATGCTATTGCTTCCCGTATGGCTT
TCATTTTCTCCTCCTTGTATAAATCCTGGTTGCTGTCTCTTTATGAGGAGTTGTGGCCCGTTGTCAGGCA
ACGTGGCGTGGTGTGCACTGTGTTTGCTGACGCAACCCCCACTGGTTGGGGCATTGCCACCACCTGTCAG
CTCCTTTCCGGGACTTTCGCTTTCCCCCTCCCTATTGCCACGGCGGAACTCATCGCCGCCTGCCTTGCCC
GCTGCTGGACAGGGGCTCGGCTGTTGGGCACTGACAATTCCGTGGTGTTGTCGGGGAAATCATCGTCCTT
TCCTTGGCTGCTCGCCTGTGTTGCCACCTGGATTCTGCGCGGGACGTCCTTCTGCTACGTCCCTTCGGCC
CTCAATCCAGCGGACCTTCCTTCCCGCGGCCTGCTGCCGGCTCTGCGGCCTCTTCCGCGTCTTCGCCTTC
GCCCTCAGACGAGTCGGATCTCCCTTTGGGCCGCCTCCCCGCGTCGACTTTAAGACCAATGACTTACAAG
GCAGCTGTAGATCTTAGCCACTTTTTAAAAGAAAAGGGGGGACTGGAAGGGCTAATTCACTCCCAACGAA
GACAAGATCTGCTTTTTGCTTGTACTGGGTCTCTCTGGTTAGACCAGATCTGAGCCTGGGAGCTCTCTGG
CTAACTAGGGAACCCACTGCTTAAGCCTCAATAAAGCTTGCCTTGAGTGCTTCAAGTAGTGTGTGCCCGT
CTGTTGTGTGACTCTGGTAACTAGAGATCCCTCAGACCCTTTTAGTCAGTGTGGAAAATCTCTAGCAGTA
CGTATAGTAGTTCATGTCATCTTATTATTCAGTATTTATAACTTGCAAAGAAATGAATATCAGAGAGTGA
GAGGAACTTGTTTATTGCAGCTTATAATGGTTACAAATAAAGCAATAGCATCACAAATTTCACAAATAAA
GCATTTTTTTCACTGCATTCTAGTTGTGGTTTGTCCAAACTCATCAATGTATCTTATCATGTCTGGCTCT
AGCTATCCCGCCCCTAACTCCGCCCATCCCGCCCCTAACTCCGCCCAGTTCCGCCCATTCTCCGCCCCAT
GGCTGACTAATTTTTTTTATTTATGCAGAGGCCGAGGCCGCCTCGGCCTCTGAGCTATTCCAGAAGTAGT
GAGGAGGCTTTTTTGGAGGCCTAGGGACGTACCCAATTCGCCCTATAGTGAGTCGTATTACGCGCGCTCA
CTGGCCGTCGTTTTACAACGTCGTGACTGGGAAAACCCTGGCGTTACCCAACTTAATCGCCTTGCAGCAC
ATCCCCCTTTCGCCAGCTGGCGTAATAGCGAAGAGGCCCGCACCGATCGCCCTTCCCAACAGTTGCGCAG
CCTGAATGGCGAATGGG
[124 nt withheld, positions 7508-7631]
C
[91 nt withheld, positions 7633-7723]
A
[49 nt withheld, positions 7725-7773]
CCTTTGACGTTGGAGTCCACGTTCTTT
[37 nt withheld, positions 7801-7837]
ACCCTATCTCGGTCTATTCTTTTGATTTATAAGGGATTTTGCCGATTTCGGCCTATTGGTTAAAAAATGA
GCTGATTTAACAAAAATTTAACGCGAATTTTAACAAAATATTAACGCTTACAATTTAGGTGGCACTTTTC
GGGGAAATGTGCGCGGAACCCCTATTTGTTTATTTTTCTAAATACATTCAAATATGTATCCGCTCATGAG
ACAATAACCCTGATAAATGCTTCAATAATATTGAAAAAGGAAGAGTATGAGTATTCAACATTTCCGTGTC
GCCCTTATTCCCTTTTTTGCGGCATTTTGCCTTCCTGTTTTTGCTCACCCAGAAACGCTGGTGAAAGTAA
AAGATGCTGAAGATCAGTTGGGTGCACGAGTGGGTTACATCGAACTGGATCTCAACAGCGGTAAGATCCT
TGAGAGTTTTCGCCCCGAAGAACGTTTTCCAATGATGAGCACTTTTAAAGTTCTGCTATGTGGCGCGGTA
TTATCCCGTATTGACGCCGGGCAAGAGCAACTCGGTCGCCGCATACACTATTCTCAGAATGACTTGGTTG
AGTACTCACCAGTCACAGAAAAGCATCTTACGGATGGCATGACAGTAAGAGAATTATGCAGTGCTGCCAT
AACCATGAGTGATAACACTGCGGCCAACTTACTTCTGACAACGATCGGAGGACCGAAGGAGCTAACCGCT
TTTTTGCACAACATGGGGGATCATGTAACTCGCCTTGATCGTTGGGAACCGGAGCTGAATGAAGCCATAC
CAAACGACGAGCGTGACACCACGATGCCTGTAGCAATGGCAACAACGTTGCGCAAACTATTAACTGGCGA
ACTACTTACTCTAGCTTCCCGGCAACAATTAATAGACTGGATGGAGGCGGATAAAGTTGCAGGACCACTT
CTGCGCTCGGCCCTTCCGGCTGGCTGGTTTATTGCTGATAAATCTGGAGCCGGTGAGCGTGGGTCTCGCG
GTATCATTGCAGCACTGGGGCCAGATGGTAAGCCCTCCCGTATCGTAGTTATCTACACGACGGGGAGTCA
GGCAACTATGGATGAACGAAATAGACAGATCGCTGAGATAGGTGCCTCACTGATTAAGCATTGGTAACTG
TCAGACCAAGTTTACTCATATATACTTTAGATTGATTTAAAACTTCATTTTTAATTTAAAAGGATCTAGG
TGAAGATCCTTTTTGATAATCTCATGACCAAAATCCCTTAACGTGAGTTTTCGTTCCACTGAGCGTCAGA
CCCCGTAGAAAAGATCAAAGGATCTTCTTGAGATCCTTTTTTTCTGCGCGTAATCTGCTGCTTGCAAACA
AAAAAACCACCGCTACCAGCGGTGGTTTGTTTGCCGGATCAAGAGCTACCAACTCTTTTTCCGAAGGTAA
CTGGCTTCAGCAGAGCGCAGATACCAAATACTGTTCTTCTAGTGTAGCCGTAGTTAGGCCACCACTTCAA
GAACTCTGTAGCACCGCCTACATACCTCGCTCTGCTAATCCTGTTACCAGTGGCTGCTGCCAGTGGCGAT
AAGTCGTGTCTTACCGGGTTGGACTCAAGACGATAGTTACCGGATAAGGCGCAGCGGTCGGGCTGAACGG
GGGGTTCGTGCACACAGCCCAGCTTGGAGCGAACGACCTACACCGAACTGAGATACCTACAGCGTGAGCT
ATGAGAAAGCGCCACGCTTCCCGAAGGGAGAAAGGCGGACAGGTATCCGGTAAGCGGCAGGGTCGGAACA
GGAGAGCGCACGAGGGAGCTTCCAGGGGGAAACGCCTGGTATCTTTATAGTCCTGTCGGGTTTCGCCACC
TCTGACTTGAGCGTCGATTTTTGTGATGCTCGTCAGGGGGGCGGAGCCTATGGAAAAACGCCAGCAACGC
GGCCTTTTTACGGTTCCTGGCCTTTTGCTGGCCTTTTGCTCACATGTTCTTTCCTGCGTTATCCCCTGAT
TCTGTGGATAACCGTATTACCGCCTTTGAGTGAGCTGATACCGCTCGCCGCAGCCGAACGACCGAGCGCA
GCGAGTCAGTGAGCGAGGAAGCGGAAGAGCGCCCAATACGCAAACCGCCTCTCCCCGCGCGTTGGCCGAT
TCATTAATGCAGCTGGCACGACAGGTTTCCCGACTGGAAAGCGGGCAGTGAGCGCAACGCAATTAATGTG
AGTTAGCTCACTCATTAGGCACCCCAGGCTTTACACTTTATGCTTCCGGCTCGTATGTTGTGTGGAATTG
TGAGCGGATAACAATTTCACACAGGAAACAGCTATGACCATGATTACGCCAAGCGCGCAATTAACCCTCA
CTAAAGGGAACAAAAGCTGGAGCTGCAAGC
