>Addgene plasmid #141904 | TFORF2071 | depositor partial sequence | sequence record 277849 | Insert
ACCGCCACCATGGCCCGAAGACCCCGGCACAGCATATATAGCAGTGACGAGGATGATGAGGACTTTGAGA
TGTGTGACCATGACTATGATGGGCTGCTTCCCAAGTCTGGAAAGCGTCACTTGGGGAAAACAAGGTGGAC
CCGGGAAGAGGATGAAAAACTGAAGAAGCTGGTGGAACAGAATGGAACAGATGACTGGAAAGTTATTGCC
AATTATCTCCCGAATCGAACAGATGTGCAGTGCCAGCACCGATGGCAGAAAGTACTAAACCCTGAGCTCA
TCAAGGGTCCTTGGACCAAAGAAGAAGATCAGAGAGTGATAGAGCTTGTACAGAAATACGGTCCGAAACG
TTGGTCTGTTATTGCCAAGCACTTAAAGGGGAGAATTGGAAAACAATGTAGGGAGAGGTGGCATAACCAC
TTGAATCCAGAAGTTAAGAAAACCTCCTGGACAGAAGAGGAAGACAGAATTATTTACCAGGCACACAAGA
GACTGGGGAACAGATGGGCAGAAATCGCAAAGCTACTGCCTGGACGAACTGATAATGCTATCAAGAACCA
CTGGAATTCTACAATGCGTCGGAAGGTCGAACAGGAAGGTTATCTGCAGGAGTCTTCAAAAGCCAGCCAG
CCAGCAGTGGCCACAAGCTTCCAGAAGAACAGTCATTTGATGGGTTTTGCTCAGGCTCCGCCTACAGCTC
AACTCCCTGCCACTGGCCAGCCCACTGTTAACAACGACTATTCCTATTACCACATTTCTGAAGCACAAAA
TGTCTCCAGTCATGTTCCATACCCTGTAGCGTTACATGTAAATATAGTCAATGTCCCTCAGCCAGCTGCC
GCAGCCATTCAGAGACACTATAATGATGAAGACCCTGAGAAGGAAAAGCGAATAAAGGAATTAGAATTGC
TCCTAATGTCAACCGAGAATGAGCTAAAAGGACAGCAGGTGCTACCAACACAGAACCACACATGCAGCTA
CCCCGGGTGGCACAGCACCACCATTGCCGACCACACCAGACCTCATGGAGACAGTGCACCTGTTTCCTGT
TTGGGAGAACACCACTCCACTCCATCTCTGCCAGCGGATCCTGGCTCCCTACCTGAAGAAAGCGCCTCGC
CAGCAAGGTGCATGATCGTCCACCAGGGCACCATTCTGGATAATGTTAAGAACCTCTTAGAATTTGCAGA
AACACTCCAATTTATAGATTCTTTCTTAAACACTTCCAGTAACCATGAAAACTCAGACTTGGAAATGCCT
TCTTTAACTTCCACCCCCCTCATTGGTCACAAATTGACTGTTACAACACCATTTCATAGAGACCAGACTG
TGAAAACTCAAAAGGAAAATACTGTTTTTAGAACCCCAGCTATCAAAAGGTCAATCTTAGAAAGCTCTCC
AAGAACTCCTACACCATTCAAACATGCACTTGCAGCTCAAGAAATTAAATACGGTCCCCTGAAGATGCTA
CCTCAGACACCCTCTCATCTAGTAGAAGATCTGCAGGATGTGATCAAACAGGAATCTGATGAATCTGGAA
TTGTTGCTGAGTTTCAAGAAAATGGACCACCCTTACTGAAGAAAATCAAACAAGAGAATATTCTTACAAG
CTCCGTTTTAATGGCACCAGCATCAGAAGATGAAGACAATGTTCTCAAAGCATTTACAGTACCTAAAAAC
AGGTCCCTGGCGAGCCCCTTGCAGCCTTGTAGCAGTACCTGGGAACCTGCATCCTGTGGAAAGATGGAGG
AGCAGATGACATCTTCCAGTCAAGCTCGTAAATACGTGAATGCATTCTCAGCCCGGACGCTGGTCATGTA
GTAATGAACTAGTCCGTAACTTGAAAGTATTTCGATTTCTTGGCTTTATATATCTTGTGGAAAGGACGAA
TTGATTCGGGTCCTCTGTAATAA
