>Addgene plasmid #141904 | TFORF2071 | depositor partial sequence | sequence record 277850 | Barcode
ATTGATTCGGGTCCTCTGTAATAA
